Addgene plasmid #124368: pLG173
Purpose: Control plasmid with only spectinomycin
Depositing lab: Christopher Voigt. Depositing organization: Massachusetts Institute of Technology. Publication: Resilient living materials built by printing bacterial spores. Gonzalez LM, Mukhitov N, Voigt CA. Nat Chem Biol. 2019 Dec 2. pii: 10.1038/s41589-019-0412-5. doi: 10.1038/s41589-019-0412-5. PubMed 31792444.
Backbone
  Vector backbone: pLG166
  Vector type: Bacterial Expression
Growth in bacteria
  Bacterial resistance: Ampicillin, 100 μg/mL
  Growth temperature: 37°C
  Growth strain: DH5alpha
  Copy number: High Copy
Gene/Insert
  Gene/Insert name: empty backbone (control)
  Species: Synthetic
  Entrez Gene: NEWENTRY
  Promoter: No promoter
  Cloning method: Gateway Cloning
  Sequencing primers: 5′ GCTGGCGAATGGCGATTTTCG; 3′ CGAATGAGCTTACAGCACCGTC
Terms and licenses: Academic/Nonprofit Terms; Industry Terms: Not Available to Industry
How to cite: pLG173 was a gift from Christopher Voigt (Addgene plasmid # 124368 ; http://n2t.net/addgene:124368 ; RRID:Addgene_124368)
