[The description below was written by a language model from this plasmid's Addgene catalogue record and pLannotate feature annotations shown in this document.]
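Description:
pLG173 is a 6.2 kb bacterial plasmid built on the pLG166 backbone and catalogued as an empty control that carries "only spectinomycin", meaning no gene of interest and no payload promoter. It is propagated in E. coli as a high-copy plasmid through a ColE1/pUC-type origin and selected with ampicillin via the TEM beta-lactamase gene (bla) under its native AmpR promoter.

The functional content is a spectinomycin resistance gene (spc, also called aad9, from Enterococcus faecalis), followed in the map by the E. coli rrnB T1 and T2 transcription terminators. This region is bracketed, across the circular map, by fragments of the Bacillus subtilis amyE (alpha-amylase) gene, one on the far side of the terminators and two adjacent pieces just upstream of the spectinomycin marker. That layout is characteristic of a B. subtilis integration vector, in which the amyE pieces act as homology arms for double-crossover insertion at the chromosomal amyE locus, leaving the E. coli origin and bla behind. The record does not state this use explicitly, but it fits the associated work on printed bacterial spore materials. In that setting the plasmid would give a strain that carries the marker without any engineered circuit, serving as a baseline for related constructs carrying payloads.

The stretch between the origin and the upstream amyE arm is annotated only with short fragments (str, NeoR/KanR, TcR, phage T5, yeast and Mycoplasma hits). These are partial matches, probably backbone remnants or spurious similarity, and should not be read as functional genes. The cloning method is recorded as Gateway, although no att sites appear in the feature table.
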