Features (pLannotate 1.2.2; 16 found; start..end, strand, type, name):
     52..813     -  CDS            spc: S9AD_ENTFL - Also known as aad9 From Enterococcus faecalis (Streptococcus faecalis).
   1127..1213    +  terminator     rrnB T1 terminator: Escherichia coli rrnB; transcription terminator T1 from the E. coli rrnB gene
   1232..1259    +  terminator     rrnB T2 terminator: transcription terminator T2 from the E. coli rrnB gene
   1361..1900    -  CDS            amyE (fragment): AMY_BACSU - Also known as amyA. Experimental evidence at protein level: Swiss-Prot protein existence level 1. From Bacillus subtilis (strain 168).
   2120..2224    +  promoter       AmpR promoter: bla
   2225..3082    +  CDS            bla: BLAT_ECOLX - Experimental evidence at protein level: Swiss-Prot protein existence level 1. TEM-type are the most prevalent beta-lactamases in enterobacteria; they hydrolyze the beta-lactam bond in susceptible beta-lactam antibiotics, thus conferring resistance to penicillins and cephalosporins. TEM-3 and TEM-4 are capable of hydrolyzing cefotaxime and ceftazidime. TEM-5 is capable of hydrolyzing ceftazidime. TEM-6 is capable of hydrolyzing ceftazidime and aztreonam. TEM-8/CAZ-2, TEM- 16/CAZ-7 and TEM-24/CAZ-6 are markedly active against ceftazidime. IRT- 4 shows resistance to beta-lactamase in
   3256..3844    +  rep_origin     ori: high-copy-number ColE1/pMB1/pBR322/pUC origin of replication
   3868..3957    +  CDS            str (fragment): STR_KLEPN - Protein inferred from homology: Swiss-Prot protein existence level 3. The aminoglycoside phosphotransferases achieve inactivation of their antibiotic substrates by phosphorylation. From Klebsiella pneumoniae.
   4024..4083    +  CDS            ENDON_BPT5 (fragment): Experimental evidence at transcript level: Swiss-Prot protein existence level 2. Endonuclease responsible for the single-chain interruptions (nicks) located at specific positions in the minus strand of the viral genome. From Escherichia phage T5 (Enterobacteria phage T5).
   4079..4180    +  CDS            RAF1 (fragment): RAF_YEAST - Experimental evidence at transcript level: Swiss-Prot protein existence level 2. Antagonizes transcriptional repression of recombinase FLP by REP1-REP2. May play a role in plasmid partitioning. From Saccharomyces cerevisiae (strain ATCC 204508 / S288c) (Baker's yeast).
   4312..4348    +  CDS            NeoR/KanR (fragment): aminoglycoside phosphotransferase confers resistance to neomycin, kanamycin, and G418 (Geneticin®)
   4359..4541    +  CDS            D20 (fragment): CAPSD_BPT5 - Experimental evidence at protein level: Swiss-Prot protein existence level 1. Major capsid protein that self-associates to form 120 hexamers and 11 pentamers, building the T=13 icosahedral capsid which about 860 Angstroms in diameter. Responsible for its self-assembly into a procapsid. The phage does not need to encode a separate scaffolfing protein because its capsid protein contains the delta domain that carries that function. The capsid gains its final stability through the reorganization of the subunits that takes place upon expansion. DNA encapsidation through the portal trig
   4542..4838    -  CDS            TcR (fragment): tetracycline efflux protein; tet; confers resistance to tetracycline
   4831..4983    -  CDS            ldh (fragment): LDH_MYCPN - Experimental evidence at protein level: Swiss-Prot protein existence level 1. Catalyzes the conversion of lactate to pyruvate. From Mycoplasma pneumoniae (strain ATCC 29342 / M129).
   5152..5586    -  CDS            amyE (fragment): AMY_BACSU - Also known as amyA. Experimental evidence at protein level: Swiss-Prot protein existence level 1. From Bacillus subtilis (strain 168).
   5592..6152    -  CDS            amyE (fragment): AMY_BACSU - Also known as amyA. Experimental evidence at protein level: Swiss-Prot protein existence level 1. From Bacillus subtilis (strain 168).
>Addgene plasmid #124368 | pLG173 | addgene full sequence | sequence record 252490 | Addgene NGS Result
TAAAACAAAAAAATTGAAAAAAGTGTTTCCACCATTTTTTCAATTTTTTTATAATTTTTTTAATCTGTTA
TTTAAATAGTTTATAGTTAAATTTACATTTTCATTAGTCCATTCAATATTCTCTCCAAGATAACTACGAA
CTGCTAACAAAATTCTCTCCCTATGTTCTAATGGAGAAGATTCAGCCACTGCATTTCCCGCAATATCTTT
TGGTATGATTTTACCCGTGTCCATAGTTAAAATCATACGGCATAAAGTTAATATAGAGTTGGTTTCATCA
TCCTGATAATTATCTATTAATTCCTCTGACGAATCCATAATGGCTCTTCTCACATCAGAAAATGGAATAT
CAGGTAGTAATTCCTCTAAGTCATAATTTCCGTATATTCTTTTATTTTTTCGTTTTGCTTGGTAAAGCAT
TATGGTTAAATCTGAATTTAATTCCTTCTGAGGAATGTATCCTTGTTCATAAAGCTCTTGTAACCATTCT
CCATAAATAAATTCTTGTTTGGGAGGATGATTCCACGGTACCATTTCTTGCTGAATAATAATTGTTAATT
CAATATATCGTAAGTTGCTTTTATCTCCTATTTTTTTTGAAATAGGTCTAATTTTTTGTATAAGTATTTC
TTTACTTTGATCTGTCAATGGTTCAGATACGACGACTAAAAAGTCAAGATCACTATTTGGTTTTAGTCCA
CTCTCAACTCCTGATCCAAACATGTAAGTACCAATAAGGTTATTTTTTAAATGTTTCCGAAGTATTTTTT
TCACTTTATTAATTTGTTCGTATGTATTCAAATATATCCTCCTCACTATTTTGATTAGTACCTATTTTAT
ATCCATAGTTGTTAATTAAATAAACTTAATTTAGTTTATTTATAGATTTCATTGGCTTCTAAATTTTTTA
TCTAGATAATAATTATTTTAGTTAATTTTATTCTAGATTATATATGATATGATCTTTCATTTCCATAAAA
CTAAAGTAAGTGTAAACCTATTCATTGTTTTAAAAATATCTCTTGCCAGTCACGTTACGTTATTAGTTAT
AGTTATTATAACATGTATTCACGAACGAAAATCGCCATTCGCCAGCTGCAGGAATTCGACCTCTAGCTTG
AGGCATCAAATAAAACGAAAGGCTCAGTCGAAAGACTGGGCCTTTCGTTTTATCTGTTGTTTGTCGGTGA
ACGCTCTCCTGAGTAGGACAAATCCGCCGCTCTAGCTAAGCAGAAGGCCATCCTGACGGATGGCCTTTTT
GCGTTTCTACAAACTCTTGTTAACTCTAGAGCTGCCATAATAACCGGGCAGGCCATGTCTGCCCGTATTT
CGCGTAAGGAAATCCATTATGTACTATTTAATTCTGCGTGACATCCCATCGATCAGACCAGTTTTTAATT
TGTGTGTTTCCATGTGTCCAGTTTGGAATACTCTTAACCTCATTGGAAATCGCGGCATAATCACTGGTGG
TATGATTGATGACCGCGTCAACAATGACCTTTATGCCATATTCTTCAGCGGCTGCACACATTTCTTTAAA
TTCTTGTTCAGTACCTAAGTAACGGTTGCCAATTTGATACGATGTCGGCTGATACAGCCAGTACCAGTTC
GACATGCTTTTATCTCCTTGATTCCCTTCCTTTACTTGGTTAATCGGAGATGTCTGAATGGCTGTATATC
CTGCATCATGAATATCCTTCATATTGTGTTTTAACGTATTGAACGACCAATTCCATGCATGAAGAATGGT
TCCGCTTTTGATCGACGGTGCTGTAAGCTCATTCGATTTGTTCGCCGTTTCAGCACTCGCAGCCGCCGGT
CCTGCCAGAACCAAATGAAACAGCAATAAAAATCCAGCGAATAACGGCAGTAAAGAGGTTTTGAATCGTT
TTGCAAACATTCTTGACACTCCTTATTTGATTTTTTGAAGACTTACTTCGGAGTCAAAAATCCCTCTTAC
TTCATTCTTCCGCTTCCTCCTTTCAAACCGATGTGAAGACTGGAGAATTTTGTTAATTCTTGAAGACGAA
AGGGCCTCGTGATACGCCTATTTTTATAGGTTAATGTCATGATAATAATGGTTTCTTAGACGTCAGGTGG
CACTTTTCGGGGAAATGTGCGCGGAACCCCTATTTGTTTATTTTTCTAAATACATTCAAATATGTATCCG
CTCATGAGACAATAACCCTGATAAATGCTTCAATAATATTGAAAAAGGAAGAGTATGAGTATTCAACATT
TCCGTGTCGCCCTTATTCCCTTTTTTGCGGCATTTTGCCTTCCTGTTTTTGCTCACCCAGAAACGCTGGT
GAAAGTAAAAGATGCTGAAGATCAGTTGGGTGCACGAGTGGGTTACATCGAACTGGATCTCAACAGCGGT
AAGATCCTTGAGAGTTTTCGCCCCGAAGAACGTTTTCCAATGATGAGCACTTTTAAAGTTCTGCTATGTG
GCGCGGTATTATCCCGTGTTGACGCCGGGCAAGAGCAACTCGGTCGCCGCATACACTATTCTCAGAATGA
CTTGGTTGAGTACTCACCAGTCACAGAAAAGCATCTTACGGATGGCATGACAGTAAGAGAATTATGCAGT
GCTGCCATAACCATGAGTGATAACACTGCGGCCAACTTACTTCTGACAACGATCGGAGGACCGAAGGAGC
TAACCGCTTTTTTGCACAACATGGGGGATCATGTAACTCGCCTTGATCGTTGGGAACCGGAGCTGAATGA
AGCCATACCAAACGACGAGCGTGACACCACGATGCCTGCAGCAATGGCAACAACGTTGCGCAAACTATTA
ACTGGCGAACTACTTACTCTAGCTTCCCGGCAACAATTAATAGACTGGATGGAGGCGGATAAAGTTGCAG
GACCACTTCTGCGCTCGGCCCTTCCGGCTGGCTGGTTTATTGCTGATAAATCTGGAGCCGGTGAGCGTGG
GTCGCGCGGTATCATTGCAGCACTGGGGCCAGATGGTAAGCCCTCCCGTATCGTAGTTATCTACACGACG
GGGAGTCAGGCAACTATGGATGAACGAAATAGACAGATCGCTGAGATAGGTGCCTCACTGATTAAGCATT
GGTAACTGTCAGACCAAGTTTACTCATATATACTTTAGATTGATTTAAAACTTCATTTTTAATTTAAAAG
GATCTAGGTGAAGATCCTTTTTGATAATCTCATGACCAAAATCCCTTAACGTGAGTTTTCGTTCCACTGA
GCGTCAGACCCCGTAGAAAAGATCAAAGGATCTTCTTGAGATCCTTTTTTTCTGCGCGTAATCTGCTGCT
TGCAAACAAAAAAACCACCGCTACCAGCGGTGGTTTGTTTGCCGGATCAAGAGCTACCAACTCTTTTTCC
GAAGGTAACTGGCTTCAGCAGAGCGCAGATACCAAATACTGTCCTTCTAGTGTAGCCGTAGTTAGGCCAC
CACTTCAAGAACTCTGTAGCACCGCCTACATACCTCGCTCTGCTAATCCTGTTACCAGTGGCTGCTGCCA
GTGGCGATAAGTCGTGTCTTACCGGGTTGGACTCAAGACGATAGTTACCGGATAAGGCGCAGCGGTCGGG
CTGAACGGGGGGTTCGTGCACACAGCCCAGCTTGGAGCGAACGACCTACACCGAACTGAGATACCTACAG
CGTGAGCTATGAGAAAGCGCCACGCTTCCCGAAGGGAGAAAGGCGGACAGGTATCCGGTAAGCGGCAGGG
TCGGAACAGGAGAGCGCACGAGGGAGCTTCCAGGGGGAAACGCCTGGTATCTTTATAGTCCTGTCGGGTT
TCGCCACCTCTGACTTGAGCGTCGATTTTTGTGATGCTCGTCAGGGGGGCGGAGCCTATGGAAAAACGCC
AGCAACGCGGCCCGACCTCGAGCTGGATACTTCCCGTCCGCCAGGGGGACATGCCGGCGATGCTGAAGGT
CGCGCGCATTCCCGATGAAGAGGCCGGTTACCGCCTGTTTGAGGATATAGTAATCTTTCTAAATAGCTTT
GGATTGGAGGAGTATGGCCACTAATACTAAGTTCAGCTAATAAAAAAATTTGCTAAAGAACTCCAGCTGG
ATTTCACTGATGAGAATATCGTCGGAGATAAATATAATAATTCCACGGACTATAGACTATACTAGTATAC
TCCGTCTACTGTACGATACACTTCCGCTCAGGTCCTTGTCCTTTAACGAGGATTGTTACGTACGCTAATG
GCGTCAAAACAAAGACTCTAGACCTAGGCCTTAAGATCTGATCATATGCATCCGCGGGCCCGGGTTAACG
CGTAATCCATGGATCAAGAGACAGGATGAGGATCGTTTCGCATGATTGAACAAGATGGATTGCACGCAGG
TTCTCCGGTGCCCTGAATGAACTGCAGAAAGAGCTGGTAGTTGGCGCACTGTTCGAAGAACTGCCGATGT
CCAGTAAGATTCTTACTATGCTGGTTGAACCGGATGCTGGTAAAGCTACTTGGGTTGCTGCTTCTACTTA
TGGTACCGATACAACTACTGGTGAGGAAGTTAAAGGAGCTCTTAAAGAAATCCACTTCAGTAGGTGGCCC
GGCTCCATGCACCGCGACGCAACGCGGGGAGGCAGACAAGGTATAGGGCGGCGCCTACAATCCATGCCAA
CCCGTTCCATGTGCTCGCCGAGGCGGTATAAATCGCCGTGACGATCAGCGGTCCAATGATCGAAGTTAGG
CTGGTAAGAGCCGCGAGCGATCCTTGAAGCTGTCCCTGATGGTCGTCATCTACCTGCCTGGACAGCATGG
CCTGCAACGCGGGCATCCCGATGCCGCCGGAAGCGAGAAGAATCATAATGGGGAAGGCCATCCAGCCTCG
CGTCGCGACTAAGAAAATGCCGTCAAATCCGCTCGCCATGACTTCACTAACGATGCCTTTGAAAATCTTC
AAGTTCTTTTCTACTAATTCAAGGCGTGTCTCACCAGGTTTTTGGTTTGCTCCGGCGCAAATGCAGACAA
TATCAGCATCCTTGCAGGGTATGTTTCTCTTTGATGTCTTTTTGTTTGTGAAGTATTTCACATTTATATT
GTGCAACACTTCACAAACTTTTGCAAGAGAAAAGTTTTGTCTGATTTATGAACAAAAAAGAAACCATCAT
TGATGGTTTCTTTCGGTAAGTCCCGTCTAGCCTTGCCCTCAATGGGGAAGAGAACCGCTTAAGCCCGAGT
CATTATATAAACCATTTAGCACGTAATCAAAGCCAGGCTGATTCTGACCGGGCACTTGGGCGCTGCCATT
ATTAAAAATCACTTTTGCGTTGGTTGTATCCGTGTCCGCAGGCAGCGTCAGCGTGTAAATTCCGTCTGCA
TTTTTAGTCATTGGTTTTCCAGGCCAAGATCCGGTCAATTCAATTACTCGGCTCCCATCATGTTTATAGA
TATAAGCATTTACCTGGCTCCAATGATTCGGATTTTGATAGCCGATGGTTTTGGCCGACGCTGGATCTCT
TTTAACAAAACTGTATTTCTCGGTCCTCGTTACACCATCACTGTTCGTTCCTTTTAACATGATGGTGTAT
GTTTTGCCAAATGGATCTCCTTTTCCGATTGTGAATTGATCTCCATCCTTAAACGCCTGTCGTCTGGTCC
ATTATTGATTTGATAAACGGCTTTTGTTGTATTCGCATCTGCACGCAAGGTAATCGTCAGTTGATCATTG
AAAGAATGTGTTACACCTGTTTTGTAATTCTCAAGGAAAACATGAGGCGCTTTTGCAATATCATCAGGAT
AAAGCACAGCTACAGACCTGGCATTGATCGTGCCTGTCAGTTTACCATCGTTCACTTGAAATGAACCCGC
TCCAGCTTTATTGTCATACCTGCCATCAGGCAATTTTGTTGCCGTATTGATAGAGACAGAGGATGAACCT
GCATTTGCCAGCACAACGCCATGTGAGCCGCGCTGATTCATAAATATCTGGTTGTTTCCATTCGGGTTCG
AGAGTTCCTCAGGCTGTCCAGCCATCACATTGTGAAATCTATTGACCGCAGTGATAGCCTGATCTTCAAA
TAAAGCACTCCCGCGATCGCCTATTTGGCTTTTCCCCGGGAACCTCACACCATTTCCGCCTCCCTCAGGT
CTGGAAAAGAAAAGAGGCGTACTGCCTGAACGAGAAGCTATCACCGCCCAGCCTAAACGGATTCCCCCTA
TGCAAGGGTTTATTGTTTTCTAAAATCTGATTACCAATTAGAATGAATATTTCCCAAATATTAAATAA
